>Addgene plasmid #53555 | pcDNA3.1 3xFlag IFIT2 | addgene full sequence | sequence record 275214 | Addgene NGS Result
GACATTGATTATTGACTAGTTATTAATAGTAATCAATTACGGGGTCATTAGTTCATAGCCCATATATGGA
GTTCCGCGTTACATAACTTACGGTAAATGGCCCGCCTGGCTGACCGCCCAACGACCCCCGCCCATTGACG
TCAATAATGACGTATGTTCCCATAGTAACGCCAATAGGGACTTTCCATTGACGTCAATGGGTGGAGTATT
TACGGTAAACTGCCCACTTGGCAGTACATCAAGTGTATCATATGCCAAGTACGCCCCCTATTGACGTCAA
TGACGGTAAATGGCCCGCCTGGCATTATGCCCAGTACATGACCTTATGGGACTTTCCTACTTGGCAGTAC
ATCTACGTATTAGTCATCGCTATTACCATGGTGATGCGGTTTTGGCAGTACATCAATGGGCGTGGATAGC
GGTTTGACTCACGGGGATTTCCAAGTCTCCACCCCATTGACGTCAATGGGAGTTTGTTTTGGCACCAAAA
TCAACGGGACTTTCCAAAATGTCGTAACAACTCCGCCCCATTGACGCAAATGGGCGGTAGGCGTGTACGG
TGGGAGGTCTATATAAGCAGAGCTCTCTGGCTAACTAGAGAACCCACTGCTTACTGGCTTATCGAAATTA
ATACGACTCACTATAGGGAGACCCAAGCTGGCTAGCATGGACTACAAAGACCATGACGGTGATTATAAAG
ATCATGACATCGATTACAAGGATGACGATGACAAGAAGCTTGGTACCGAGCTCGGATCCATGAGTGAGAA
CAATAAGAATTCCTTGGAGAGCAGCCTACGGCAACTAAAATGCCATTTCACCTGGAACTTGATGGAGGGA
GAAAACTCCTTGGATGATTTTGAAGACAAAGTATTTTACCGGACTGAGTTTCAGAATCGTGAATTCAAAG
CCACAATGTGCAACCTACTGGCCTATCTAAAGCACCTCAAAGGGCAAAACGAGGCAGCCCTGGAATGCTT
ACGTAAAGCTGAAGAGTTAATCCAGCAAGAGCATGCTGACCAGGCAGAAATCAGAAGTCTGGTCACCTGG
GGAAACTATGCCTGGGTCTACTATCACATGGGCCGACTCTCAGACGTTCAGATTTATGTAGACAAGGTGA
GACATGTCTGTGAGAAGTTTTCCAGTCCCTATAGAATTGAGAGTCCAGAGCTTGACTGTGAGGAAGGGTG
GACACGGTTAAAGTGTGGAGGAAACCAAAATGAAAGAGCGAAGGTGTGCTTTGAGAAGGCTCTGGAAAAG
AAGCCAAAGAACCCAGAATTCACCTCTGGACTGGCAATAGCAAGCTACCGTCTGGACAACTGGCCACCAT
CTCAGAACGCCATTGACCCTCTGAGGCAAGCCATTCGGCTGAATCCTGACAACCAGTACCTTAAAGTCCT
CCTGGCTCTGAAGCTTCATAAGATGCGTGAAGAAGGTGAAGAGGAAGGTGAAGGAGAGAAGTTAGTTGAA
GAAGCCTTGGAGAAAGCCCCAGGTGTAACAGATGTACTTCGCAGTGCAGCCAAGTTTTATCGAAGAAAAG
ATGAGCCAGACAAAGCGATTGAACTGCTTAAAAAGGCTTTAGAATACATACCAAACAATGCCTACCTGCA
TTGCCAAATTGGGTGCTGCTATAGGGCAAAAGTCTTCCAAGTAATGAATCTAAGAGAGAATGGAATGTAT
GGGAAAAGAAAGTTACTGGAACTAATAGGACACGCTGTGGCTCATCTGAAGAAAGCTGATGAGGCCAATG
ATAATCTCTTCCGTGTCTGTTCCATTCTTGCCAGCCTCCATGCTCTAGCAGATCAGTATGAAGAAGCAGA
GTATTACTTCCAAAAGGAATTCAGTAAAGAGCTTACTCCTGTAGCGAAACAACTGCTCCATCTGCGGTAT
GGCAACTTTCAGCTGTACCAAATGAAGTGTGAAGACAAGGCCATCCACCACTTTATAGAGGGTGTAAAAA
TAAACCAGAAATCAAGGGAGAAAGAAAAGATGAAAGACAAACTGCAAAAAATTGCCAAAATGCGACTTTC
TAAAAATGGAGCAGATTCTGAGGCTTTGCATGTCTTGGCATTCCTTCAGGAGCTGAATGAAAAAATGCAA
CAAGCAGATGAAGACTCTGAGAGGGGTTTGGAGTCTGGAAGCCTCATCCCTTCAGCATCAAGCTGGAATG
GGGAATGACTCGAGTCTAGAGGGCCCGTTTAAACCCGCTGATCAGCCTCGACTGTGCCTTCTAGTTGCCA
GCCATCTGTTGTTTGCCCCTCCCCCGTGCCTTCCTTGACCCTGGAAGGTGCCACTCCCACTGTCCTTTCC
TAATAAAATGAGGAAATTGCATCGCATTGTCTGAGTAGGTGTCATTCTATTCTGGGGGGTGGGGTGGGGC
AGGACAGCAAGGGGGAGGATTGGGAAGACAATAGCAGGCATGCTGGGGATGCGGTGGGCTCTATGGCTTC
TGAGGCGGAAAGAACCAGCTGGGGCTCTAGGGGGTATCCCC
[124 nt withheld, positions 2492-2615]
C
[91 nt withheld, positions 2617-2707]
A
[49 nt withheld, positions 2709-2757]
CCTTTGACGTTGGAGTCCACGTTCTTT
[37 nt withheld, positions 2785-2821]
ACCCTATCTCGGTCTATTCTTTTGATTTATAAGGGATTTTGCCGATTTCGGCCTATTGGTTAAAAAATGA
GCTGATTTAACAAAAATTTAACGCGAATTAATTCTGTGGAATGTGTGTCAGTTAGGGTGTGGAAAGTCCC
CAGGCTCCCCAGCAGGCAGAAGTATGCAAAGCATGCATCTCAATTAGTCAGCAACCAGGTGTGGAAAGTC
CCCAGGCTCCCCAGCAGGCAGAAGTATGCAAAGCATGCATCTCAATTAGTCAGCAACCATAGTCCCGCCC
CTAACTCCGCCCATCCCGCCCCTAACTCCGCCCAGTTCCGCCCATTCTCCGCCCCATGGCTGACTAATTT
TTTTTATTTATGCAGAGGCCGAGGCCGCCTCTGCCTCTGAGCTATTCCAGAAGTAGTGAGGAGGCTTTTT
TGGAGGCCTAGGCTTTTGCAAAAAGCTCCCGGGAGCTTGTATATCCATTTTCGGATCTGATCAAGAGACA
GGATGAGGATCGTTTCGCATGATTGAACAAGATGGATTGCACGCAGGTTCTCCGGCCGCTTGGGTGGAGA
GGCTATTCGGCTATGACTGGGCACAACAGACAATCGGCTGCTCTGATGCCGCCGTGTTCCGGCTGTCAGC
GCAGGGGCGCCCGGTTCTTTTTGTCAAGACCGACCTGTCCGGTGCCCTGAATGAACTGCAGGACGAGGCA
GCGCGGCTATCGTGGCTGGCCACGACGGGCGTTCCTTGCGCAGCTGTGCTCGACGTTGTCACTGAAGCGG
GAAGGGACTGGCTGCTATTGGGCGAAGTGCCGGGGCAGGATCTCCTGTCATCTCACCTTGCTCCTGCCGA
GAAAGTATCCATCATGGCTGATGCAATGCGGCGGCTGCATACGCTTGATCCGGCTACCTGCCCATTCGAC
CACCAAGCGAAACATCGCATCGAGCGAGCACGTACTCGGATGGAAGCCGGTCTTGTCGATCAGGATGATC
TGGACGAAGAGCATCAGGGGCTCGCGCCAGCCGAACTGTTCGCCAGGCTCAAGGCGCGCATGCCCGACGG
CGAGGATCTCGTCGTGACCCATGGCGATGCCTGCTTGCCGAATATCATGGTGGAAAATGGCCGCTTTTCT
GGATTCATCGACTGTGGCCGGCTGGGTGTGGCGGACCGCTATCAGGACATAGCGTTGGCTACCCGTGATA
TTGCTGAAGAGCTTGGCGGCGAATGGGCTGACCGCTTCCTCGTGCTTTACGGTATCGCCGCTCCCGATTC
GCAGCGCATCGCCTTCTATCGCCTTCTTGACGAGTTCTTCTGAGCGGGACTCTGGGGTTCGAAATGACCG
ACCAAGCGACGCCCAACCTGCCATCACGAGATTTCGATTCCACCGCCGCCTTCTATGAAAGGTTGGGCTT
CGGAATCGTTTTCCGGGACGCCGGCTGGATGATCCTCCAGCGCGGGGATCTCATGCTGGAGTTCTTCGCC
CACCCCAACTTGTTTATTGCAGCTTATAATGGTTACAAATAAAGCAATAGCATCACAAATTTCACAAATA
AAGCATTTTTTTCACTGCATTCTAGTTGTGGTTTGTCCAAACTCATCAATGTATCTTATCATGTCTGTAT
ACCGTCGACCTCTAGCTAGAGCTTGGCGTAATCATGGTCATAGCTGTTTCCTGTGTGAAATTGTTATCCG
CTCACAATTCCACACAACATACGAGCCGGAAGCATAAAGTGTAAAGCCTGGGGTGCCTAATGAGTGAGCT
AACTCACATTAATTGCGTTGCGCTCACTGCCCGCTTTCCAGTCGGGAAACCTGTCGTGCCAGCTGCATTA
ATGAATCGGCCAACGCGCGGGGAGAGGCGGTTTGCGTATTGGGCGCTCTTCCGCTTCCTCGCTCACTGAC
TCGCTGCGCTCGGTCGTTCGGCTGCGGCGAGCGGTATCAGCTCACTCAAAGGCGGTAATACGGTTATCCA
CAGAATCAGGGGATAACGCAGGAAAGAACATGTGAGCAAAAGGCCAGCAAAAGGCCAGGAACCGTAAAAA
GGCCGCGTTGCTGGCGTTTTTCCATAGGCTCCGCCCCCCTGACGAGCATCACAAAAATCGACGCTCAAGT
CAGAGGTGGCGAAACCCGACAGGACTATAAAGATACCAGGCGTTTCCCCCTGGAAGCTCCCTCGTGCGCT
CTCCTGTTCCGACCCTGCCGCTTACCGGATACCTGTCCGCCTTTCTCCCTTCGGGAAGCGTGGCGCTTTC
TCATAGCTCACGCTGTAGGTATCTCAGTTCGGTGTAGGTCGTTCGCTCCAAGCTGGGCTGTGTGCACGAA
CCCCCCGTTCAGCCCGACCGCTGCGCCTTATCCGGTAACTATCGTCTTGAGTCCAACCCGGTAAGACACG
ACTTATCGCCACTGGCAGCAGCCACTGGTAACAGGATTAGCAGAGCGAGGTATGTAGGCGGTGCTACAGA
GTTCTTGAAGTGGTGGCCTAACTACGGCTACACTAGAAGAACAGTATTTGGTATCTGCGCTCTGCTGAAG
CCAGTTACCTTCGGAAAAAGAGTTGGTAGCTCTTGATCCGGCAAACAAACCACCGCTGGTAGCGGTGGTT
TTTTTGTTTGCAAGCAGCAGATTACGCGCAGAAAAAAAGGATCTCAAGAAGATCCTTTGATCTTTTCTAC
GGGGTCTGACGCTCAGTGGAACGAAAACTCACGTTAAGGGATTTTGGTCATGAGATTATCAAAAAGGATC
TTCACCTAGATCCTTTTAAATTAAAAATGAAGTTTTAAATCAATCTAAAGTATATATGAGTAAACTTGGT
CTGACAGTTACCAATGCTTAATCAGTGAGGCACCTATCTCAGCGATCTGTCTATTTCGTTCATCCATAGT
TGCCTGACTCCCCGTCGTGTAGATAACTACGATACGGGAGGGCTTACCATCTGGCCCCAGTGCTGCAATG
ATACCGCGAGACCCACGCTCACCGGCTCCAGATTTATCAGCAATAAACCAGCCAGCCGGAAGGGCCGAGC
GCAGAAGTGGTCCTGCAACTTTATCCGCCTCCATCCAGTCTATTAATTGTTGCCGGGAAGCTAGAGTAAG
TAGTTCGCCAGTTAATAGTTTGCGCAACGTTGTTGCCATTGCTACAGGCATCGTGGTGTCACGCTCGTCG
TTTGGTATGGCTTCATTCAGCTCCGGTTCCCAACGATCAAGGCGAGTTACATGATCCCCCATGTTGTGCA
AAAAAGCGGTTAGCTCCTTCGGTCCTCCGATCGTTGTCAGAAGTAAGTTGGCCGCAGTGTTATCACTCAT
GGTTATGGCAGCACTGCATAATTCTCTTACTGTCATGCCATCCGTAAGATGCTTTTCTGTGACTGGTGAG
TACTCAACCAAGTCATTCTGAGAATAGTGTATGCGGCGACCGAGTTGCTCTTGCCCGGCGTCAATACGGG
ATAATACCGCGCCACATAGCAGAACTTTAAAAGTGCTCATCATTGGAAAACGTTCTTCGGGGCGAAAACT
CTCAAGGATCTTACCGCTGTTGAGATCCAGTTCGATGTAACCCACTCGTGCACCCAACTGATCTTCAGCA
TCTTTTACTTTCACCAGCGTTTCTGGGTGAGCAAAAACAGGAAGGCAAAATGCCGCAAAAAAGGGAATAA
GGGCGACACGGAAATGTTGAATACTCATACTCTTCCTTTTTCAATATTATTGAAGCATTTATCAGGGTTA
TTGTCTCATGAGCGGATACATATTTGAATGTATTTAGAAAAATAAACAAATAGGGGTTCCGCGCACATTT
CCCCGAAAAGTGCCACCTGACGTCGACGGATCGGGAGATCTCCCGATCCCCTATGGTGCACTCTCAGTAC
AATCTGCTCTGATGCCGCATAGTTAAGCCAGTATCTGCTCCCTGCTTGTGTGTTGGAGGTCGCTGAGTAG
TGCGCGAGCAAAATTTAAGCTACAACAAGGCAAGGCTTGACCGACAATTGCATGAAGAATCTGCTTAGGG
TTAGGCGTTTTGCGCTGCTTCGCGATGTACGGGCCAGATATACGCGTT
Features (pLannotate 1.2.2; 21 found; start..end, strand, type, name):
      1..380     +  enhancer       CMV enhancer: human cytomegalovirus immediate early enhancer
    381..584     +  promoter       CMV promoter: human cytomegalovirus (CMV) immediate early promoter
    580..613     +  LTR            5' LTR (truncated) (fragment): truncated 5' long terminal repeat (LTR) from HIV-1
    629..647     +  promoter       T7 promoter: promoter for bacteriophage T7 RNA polymerase
    670..735     +  CDS            3xFLAG: three tandem FLAG® epitope tags, followed by an enterokinase cleavage site
    760..2175    +  CDS            IFIT2: IFIT2_HUMAN - Also known as CIG-42, G10P2, IFI54, ISG54. Experimental evidence at protein level: Swiss-Prot protein existence level 1. IFN-induced antiviral protein which inhibits expression of viral messenger RNAs lacking 2'-O-methylation of the 5' cap. The ribose 2'-O-methylation would provide a molecular signature to distinguish between self and non-self mRNAs by the host during viral infection. Viruses evolved several ways to evade this restriction system such as encoding their own 2'-O-methylase for their mRNAs or by stealing host cap containing the 2'-O-methylation (cap snatching mechani
   2222..2446    +  polyA_signal   bGH poly(A) signal: bovine growth hormone polyadenylation signal
   2450..2471    +  promoter       SV40 promoter (fragment): SV40 enhancer and early promoter
   2492..2920    +  rep_origin     f1 ori (sequence partly withheld): f1 bacteriophage origin of replication; arrow indicates direction of (+) strand synthesis
   2934..3263    +  promoter       SV40 promoter: SV40 enhancer and early promoter
   3330..4121    +  CDS            neo: KKA2_KLEPN - Also known as kan, nptII. Experimental evidence at protein level: Swiss-Prot protein existence level 1. Resistance to kanamycin, neomycin, paromomycin, ribostamycin, butirosin and gentamicin B. From Klebsiella pneumoniae.
   4145..4303    +  CDS            ble (fragment): BLE_KLEPN - Experimental evidence at protein level: Swiss-Prot protein existence level 1. Binding protein with a strong affinity to the bleomycin family of antibiotics. Binds to CL990; an antimitotic-antibiotic compound. From Klebsiella pneumoniae.
   4298..4419    +  polyA_signal   SV40 poly(A) signal: SV40 polyadenylation signal
   4492..4508    -  protein_bind   lac operator: The lac repressor binds to the lac operator to inhibit transcription in E. coli. This inhibition can be relieved by adding lactose or isopropyl-β-D-thiogalactopyranoside (IPTG). lac repressor encoded by lacI
   4516..4546    -  promoter       lac promoter: promoter for the E. coli lac operon
   4561..4582    -  protein_bind   CAP binding site: CAP binding activates transcription in the presence of cAMP. E. coli catabolite activator protein
   4595..4687    -  CDS            lacI (fragment): lac repressor; lacI; The lac repressor binds to the lac operator to inhibit transcription in E. coli. This inhibition can be relieved by adding lactose or isopropyl-β-D-thiogalactopyranoside (IPTG).
   4870..5458    -  rep_origin     ori: high-copy-number ColE1/pMB1/pBR322/pUC origin of replication
   5629..6489    -  CDS            AmpR: β-lactamase; bla; confers resistance to ampicillin, carbenicillin, and related antibiotics
   6490..6594    -  promoter       AmpR promoter: bla
   6653..6705    -  misc_feature   bom (fragment): basis of mobility region from pBR322
