[The description below was written by a language model from this plasmid's Addgene catalogue record and pLannotate feature annotations shown in this document.]
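Description:
pcDNA3.1 3xFlag IFIT2 is a mammalian expression plasmid of about 6.9 kb, built on the Invitrogen pcDNA3.1 backbone, that produces human IFIT2 (interferon-induced protein with tetratricopeptide repeats 2, also known as ISG54) carrying an N-terminal 3xFLAG epitope tag. It is propagated in E. coli at high copy through a ColE1/pUC-type origin and selected with ampicillin via the β-lactamase gene. An f1 phage origin is also present, which in principle allows production of single-stranded DNA. For stable selection in mammalian cells, an SV40 enhancer/early promoter drives the neomycin phosphotransferase gene, terminated by an SV40 polyadenylation signal, conferring G418 resistance.

The expression cassette consists of the human cytomegalovirus immediate early enhancer and promoter, followed by a T7 promoter that could support in vitro transcription, then the 3xFLAG coding sequence (which includes an enterokinase cleavage site). This is joined through a short linker to the IFIT2 open reading frame and terminated by the bovine growth hormone polyadenylation signal. The tagged insert was cloned between NheI and XhoI sites, both retained. Several small annotations in the feature table (fragments called as HIV-1 LTR, ble, lacI and bom, plus lac promoter/operator elements) are short partial matches or backbone remnants and not functional parts of the design.

IFIT2 is an interferon-induced antiviral protein implicated in restricting expression of viral mRNAs lacking 2'-O-methylation of the 5' cap. The construct's stated purpose is mammalian expression of IFIT2. The FLAG tag allows detection, immunoprecipitation or localization of the protein with anti-FLAG reagents, in keeping with the associated study of RNA binding, structure and localization in the human IFIT family.
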