Addgene plasmid #53555: pcDNA3.1 3xFlag IFIT2
Purpose: mammalian expression of IFIT2
Depositing lab: Kathleen Collins. Depositing organization: University of California, Berkeley. Publication: tRNA binding, structure, and localization of the human interferon-induced protein IFIT5. Katibah GE, Lee HJ, Huizar JP, Vogan JM, Alber T, Collins K. Mol Cell. 2013 Feb 21;49(4):743-50. doi: 10.1016/j.molcel.2012.12.015. Epub 2013 Jan 11. PubMed 23317505.
Backbone
  Vector backbone: pcDNA3.1
  Backbone manufacturer: Invitrogen
  Vector type: Mammalian Expression
  Selectable markers: Neomycin (select with G418)
Growth in bacteria
  Bacterial resistance: Ampicillin, 100 μg/mL
  Growth temperature: 37°C
  Growth strain: DH5alpha
  Copy number: High Copy
Gene/Insert
  Gene/Insert name: IFIT2 (alt name: interferon-induced protein with tetratricopeptide repeats 2)
  Species: H. sapiens (human)
  GenBank ID: AAH32839.2
  Entrez Gene: IFIT2 (a.k.a. G10P2, GARG-39, IFI-54, IFI-54K, IFI54, IFIT-2, ISG-54 K, ISG-54K, ISG54, P54, cig42)
  Promoter: CMV
  Tag / fusion protein: 3xFLAG (N terminal on insert)
  Cloning method: Restriction Enzyme; 5′ cloning site NheI (not destroyed); 3′ cloning site XhoI (not destroyed)
  Sequencing primers: 5′ CMV-F; 3′ BGH Reverse
Terms and licenses: Academic/Nonprofit Terms; Industry Terms: Not Available to Industry
How to cite: pcDNA3.1 3xFlag IFIT2 was a gift from Kathleen Collins (Addgene plasmid # 53555 ; http://n2t.net/addgene:53555 ; RRID:Addgene_53555)
